LOCUS       Exported 9119 bp ds-DNA circular SYN 12-MAY-2021
DEFINITION  Lentiviral transfer vector for tet-inducible expression of EGFP.
ACCESSION   .
VERSION     .
KEYWORDS    tetO-FUW-eGFP
SOURCE      synthetic DNA construct
  ORGANISM  synthetic DNA construct
REFERENCE   1 (bases 1 to 9119)
  AUTHORS   Kong YP, Carrion B, Singh RK, Putnam AJ
  TITLE     Matrix identity and tractional forces influence indirect cardiac
            reprogramming.
  JOURNAL   Sci Rep. 2013 Dec 11;3:3474. doi: 10.1038/srep03474.
  PUBMED    24326998
REFERENCE   2 (bases 1 to 9119)
  AUTHORS   .
  TITLE     Direct Submission
  JOURNAL   Exported May 12, 2021 from SnapGene Server 1.1.58
            http://www.snapgene.com
FEATURES             Location/Qualifiers
     source          1..9119
                     /organism="synthetic DNA construct"
                     /mol_type="other DNA"
     LTR             1..181
                     /label=5' LTR (truncated)
                     /note="truncated 5' long terminal repeat (LTR) from HIV-1"
     misc_feature    228..353
                     /label=HIV-1 Psi
                     /note="packaging signal of human immunodeficiency virus
                     type 1"
     misc_feature    846..1079
                     /label=RRE
                     /note="The Rev response element (RRE) of HIV-1 allows for
                     Rev-dependent mRNA export from the nucleus to the
                     cytoplasm."
     CDS             1264..1308
                     /codon_start=1
                     /product="antigenic peptide corresponding to amino acids
                     655 to 669 of the HIV envelope protein gp41 (Lutje Hulsik
                     et al., 2013)"
                     /label=gp41 peptide
                     /note="recognized by the 2H10 single-chain llama nanobody"
                     /translation="KNEQELLELDKWASL"
     misc_feature    1606..1723
                     /label=cPPT/CTS
                     /note="central polypurine tract and central termination
                     sequence of HIV-1"
     protein_bind    1780..2050
                     /label=tetracycline response element
                     /bound_moiety="tetracycline repressor TetR"
                     /note="contains seven copies of the tetracycline operator
                     tetO"
     promoter        2083..2121
                     /label=minimal CMV promoter
                     /note="human cytomegalovirus (CMV) immediate early
                     promoter"
     primer_bind     2118..2142
                     /label=LNCX
                     /note="Human CMV promoter, forward primer"
     CDS             2227..2946
                     /codon_start=1
                     /product="the original enhanced GFP (Yang et al., 1996)"
                     /label=EGFP
                     /note="mammalian codon-optimized"
                     /translation="MVSKGEELFTGVVPILVELDGDVNGHKFSVSGEGEGDATYGKLTL
                     KFICTTGKLPVPWPTLVTTLTYGVQCFSRYPDHMKQHDFFKSAMPEGYVQERTIFFKDD
                     GNYKTRAEVKFEGDTLVNRIELKGIDFKEDGNILGHKLEYNYNSHNVYIMADKQKNGIK
                     VNFKIRHNIEDGSVQLADHYQQNTPIGDGPVLLPDNHYLSTQSALSKDPNEKRDHMVLL
                     EFVTAAGITLGMDELYK"
     CDS             2227..2943
                     /codon_start=1
                     /product="enhanced GFP"
                     /label=EGFP
                     /translation="MVSKGEELFTGVVPILVELDGDVNGHKFSVSGEGEGDATYGKLTL
                     KFICTTGKLPVPWPTLVTTLTYGVQCFSRYPDHMKQHDFFKSAMPEGYVQERTIFFKDD
                     GNYKTRAEVKFEGDTLVNRIELKGIDFKEDGNILGHKLEYNYNSHNVYIMADKQKNGIK
                     VNFKIRHNIEDGSVQLADHYQQNTPIGDGPVLLPDNHYLSTQSALSKDPNEKRDHMVLL
                     EFVTAAGITLGMDELYK"
     primer_bind     complement(2272..2293)
                     /label=EGFP-N
                     /note="EGFP, reverse primer"
     primer_bind     complement(2533..2552)
                     /label=EXFP-R
                     /note="For distinguishing EGFP variants, reverse primer"
     primer_bind     2880..2901
                     /label=EGFP-C
                     /note="EGFP, forward primer"
     misc_feature    2977..3565
                     /label=WPRE
                     /note="woodchuck hepatitis virus posttranscriptional
                     regulatory element"
     primer_bind     complement(3030..3050)
                     /label=WPRE-R
                     /note="WPRE, reverse primer"
     CDS             complement(3448..3459)
                     /codon_start=1
                     /product="Factor Xa recognition and cleavage site"
                     /label=Factor Xa site
                     /translation="IEGR"
     primer_bind     complement(3568..3584)
                     /label=KS primer
                     /note="common sequencing primer, one of multiple similar
                     variants"
     primer_bind     complement(3569..3585)
                     /label=pBluescriptKS
                     /note="For pBluescript vector"
     LTR             4090..4270
                     /label=5' LTR (truncated)
                     /note="truncated 5' long terminal repeat (LTR) from HIV-1"
     primer_bind     complement(4296..4313)
                     /label=BGH-rev
                     /note="Bovine growth hormone terminator, reverse primer.
                     Also called BGH reverse"
     polyA_signal    4302..4526
                     /label=bGH poly(A) signal
                     /note="bovine growth hormone polyadenylation signal"
     rep_origin      4572..5000
                     /direction=RIGHT
                     /label=f1 ori
                     /note="f1 bacteriophage origin of replication; arrow
                     indicates direction of (+) strand synthesis"
     primer_bind     complement(4659..4678)
                     /label=F1ori-R
                     /note="F1 origin, reverse primer"
     primer_bind     4869..4890
                     /label=F1ori-F
                     /note="F1 origin, forward primer"
     primer_bind     complement(5009..5029)
                     /label=pBABE 3'
                     /note="SV40 enhancer, reverse primer for pBABE vectors"
     promoter        5014..5343
                     /label=SV40 promoter
                     /note="SV40 enhancer and early promoter"
     rep_origin      5194..5329
                     /label=SV40 ori
                     /note="SV40 origin of replication"
     primer_bind     5256..5275
                     /label=SV40pro-F
                     /note="SV40 promoter/origin, forward primer"
     promoter        5391..5438
                     /label=EM7 promoter
                     /note="synthetic bacterial promoter "
     CDS             5457..5831
                     /codon_start=1
                     /gene="Sh ble from Streptoalloteichus hindustanus"
                     /product="antibiotic-binding protein"
                     /label=BleoR
                     /note="confers resistance to bleomycin, phleomycin, and
                     Zeocin(TM)"
                     /translation="MAKLTSAVPVLTARDVAGAVEFWTDRLGFSRDFVEDDFAGVVRDD
                     VTLFISAVQDQVVPDNTLAWVWVRGLDELYAEWSEVVSTNFRDASGPAMTEIGEQPWGR
                     EFALRDPAGNCVHFVAEEQD"
     polyA_signal    5961..6082
                     /label=SV40 poly(A) signal
                     /note="SV40 polyadenylation signal"
     primer_bind     complement(5998..6017)
                     /label=SV40pA-R
                     /note="SV40 polyA, reverse primer"
     primer_bind     6052..6071
                     /label=EBV-rev
                     /note="SV40 polyA terminator, reverse primer"
     primer_bind     complement(6131..6147)
                     /label=M13 rev
                     /note="common sequencing primer, one of multiple similar
                     variants"
     primer_bind     complement(6131..6147)
                     /label=M13 Reverse
                     /note="In lacZ gene. Also called M13-rev"
     primer_bind     complement(6144..6166)
                     /label=M13/pUC Reverse
                     /note="In lacZ gene"
     protein_bind    6155..6171
                     /label=lac operator
                     /bound_moiety="lac repressor encoded by lacI"
                     /note="The lac repressor binds to the lac operator to
                     inhibit transcription in E. coli. This inhibition can be
                     relieved by adding lactose or
                     isopropyl-beta-D-thiogalactopyranoside (IPTG)."
     promoter        complement(6179..6209)
                     /label=lac promoter
                     /note="promoter for the E. coli lac operon"
     protein_bind    6224..6245
                     /label=CAP binding site
                     /bound_moiety="E. coli catabolite activator protein"
                     /note="CAP binding activates transcription in the presence
                     of cAMP."
     primer_bind     complement(6362..6379)
                     /label=L4440
                     /note="L4440 vector, forward primer"
     rep_origin      complement(6533..7121)
                     /direction=LEFT
                     /label=ori
                     /note="high-copy-number ColE1/pMB1/pBR322/pUC origin of
                     replication"
     primer_bind     complement(6613..6632)
                     /label=pBR322ori-F
                     /note="pBR322 origin, forward primer"
     CDS             complement(7292..8152)
                     /codon_start=1
                     /gene="bla"
                     /product="beta-lactamase"
                     /label=AmpR
                     /note="confers resistance to ampicillin, carbenicillin, and
                     related antibiotics"
                     /translation="MSIQHFRVALIPFFAAFCLPVFAHPETLVKVKDAEDQLGARVGYI
                     ELDLNSGKILESFRPEERFPMMSTFKVLLCGAVLSRIDAGQEQLGRRIHYSQNDLVEYS
                     PVTEKHLTDGMTVRELCSAAITMSDNTAANLLLTTIGGPKELTAFLHNMGDHVTRLDRW
                     EPELNEAIPNDERDTTMPVAMATTLRKLLTGELLTLASRQQLIDWMEADKVAGPLLRSA
                     LPAGWFIADKSGAGERGSRGIIAALGPDGKPSRIVVIYTTGSQATMDERNRQIAEIGAS
                     LIKHW"
     primer_bind     7915..7934
                     /label=Amp-R
                     /note="Ampicillin resistance gene, reverse primer"
     promoter        complement(8153..8257)
                     /gene="bla"
                     /label=AmpR promoter
     primer_bind     complement(8332..8351)
                     /label=pRS-marker
                     /note="pRS vectors, use to sequence yeast selectable
                     marker"
     enhancer        8523..8902
                     /label=CMV enhancer
                     /note="human cytomegalovirus immediate early enhancer"
     promoter        8904..9102
                     /label=CMV promoter
                     /note="human cytomegalovirus (CMV) immediate early
                     promoter"
     primer_bind     9057..9077
                     /label=CMV-F
                     /note="Human CMV immediate early promoter, forward primer"
ORIGIN
        1 gggtctctct ggttagacca gatctgagcc tgggagctct ctggctaact agggaaccca
       61 ctgcttaagc ctcaataaag cttgccttga gtgcttcaag tagtgtgtgc ccgtctgttg
      121 tgtgactctg gtaactagag atccctcaga cccttttagt cagtgtggaa aatctctagc
      181 agtggcgccc gaacagggac ttgaaagcga aagggaaacc agaggagctc tctcgacgca
      241 ggactcggct tgctgaagcg cgcacggcaa gaggcgaggg gcggcgactg gtgagtacgc
      301 caaaaatttt gactagcgga ggctagaagg agagagatgg gtgcgagagc gtcagtatta
      361 agcgggggag aattagatcg cgatgggaaa aaattcggtt aaggccaggg ggaaagaaaa
      421 aatataaatt aaaacatata gtatgggcaa gcagggagct agaacgattc gcagttaatc
      481 ctggcctgtt agaaacatca gaaggctgta gacaaatact gggacagcta caaccatccc
      541 ttcagacagg atcagaagaa cttagatcat tatataatac agtagcaacc ctctattgtg
      601 tgcatcaaag gatagagata aaagacacca aggaagcttt agacaagata gaggaagagc
      661 aaaacaaaag taagaccacc gcacagcaag cggccgctga tcttcagacc tggaggagga
      721 gatatgaggg acaattggag aagtgaatta tataaatata aagtagtaaa aattgaacca
      781 ttaggagtag cacccaccaa ggcaaagaga agagtggtgc agagagaaaa aagagcagtg
      841 ggaataggag ctttgttcct tgggttcttg ggagcagcag gaagcactat gggcgcagcg
      901 tcaatgacgc tgacggtaca ggccagacaa ttattgtctg gtatagtgca gcagcagaac
      961 aatttgctga gggctattga ggcgcaacag catctgttgc aactcacagt ctggggcatc
     1021 aagcagctcc aggcaagaat cctggctgtg gaaagatacc taaaggatca acagctcctg
     1081 gggatttggg gttgctctgg aaaactcatt tgcaccactg ctgtgccttg gaatgctagt
     1141 tggagtaata aatctctgga acagatttgg aatcacacga cctggatgga gtgggacaga
     1201 gaaattaaca attacacaag cttaatacac tccttaattg aagaatcgca aaaccagcaa
     1261 gaaaagaatg aacaagaatt attggaatta gataaatggg caagtttgtg gaattggttt
     1321 aacataacaa attggctgtg gtatataaaa ttattcataa tgatagtagg aggcttggta
     1381 ggtttaagaa tagtttttgc tgtactttct atagtgaata gagttaggca gggatattca
     1441 ccattatcgt ttcagaccca cctcccaacc ccgaggggac ccgacaggcc cgaaggaata
     1501 gaagaagaag gtggagagag agacagagac agatccattc gattagtgaa cggatcggca
     1561 ctgcgtgcgc caattctgca gacaaatggc agtattcatc cacaatttta aaagaaaagg
     1621 ggggattggg gggtacagtg caggggaaag aatagtagac ataatagcaa cagacataca
     1681 aactaaagaa ttacaaaaac aaattacaaa aattcaaaat tttcgggttt attacaggga
     1741 cagcagagat ccagtttggt tagatctcga gtttaccact ccctatcagt gatagagaaa
     1801 agtgaaagtc gagtttacca ctccctatca gtgatagaga aaagtgaaag tcgagtttac
     1861 cactccctat cagtgataga gaaaagtgaa agtcgagttt accactccct atcagtgata
     1921 gagaaaagtg aaagtcgagt ttaccactcc ctatcagtga tagagaaaag tgaaagtcga
     1981 gtttaccact ccctatcagt gatagagaaa agtgaaagtc gagtttacca ctccctatca
     2041 gtgatagaga aaagtgaaag tcgagctcgg tacccgggtc gaggtaggcg tgtacggtgg
     2101 gaggcctata taagcagagc tcgtttagtg aaccgtcaga tcgcctggag acgccatcca
     2161 cgctgttttg acctccatag aagacaccgg gaccgatcca gcctccgcgg ccccgaattc
     2221 tctagaatgg tgagcaaggg cgaggagctg ttcaccgggg tggtgcccat cctggtcgag
     2281 ctggacggcg acgtaaacgg ccacaagttc agcgtgtccg gcgagggcga gggcgatgcc
     2341 acctacggca agctgaccct gaagttcatc tgcaccaccg gcaagctgcc cgtgccctgg
     2401 cccaccctcg tgaccaccct gacctacggc gtgcagtgct tcagccgcta ccccgaccac
     2461 atgaagcagc acgacttctt caagtccgcc atgcccgaag gctacgtcca ggagcgcacc
     2521 atcttcttca aggacgacgg caactacaag acccgcgccg aggtgaagtt cgagggcgac
     2581 accctggtga accgcatcga gctgaagggc atcgacttca aggaggacgg caacatcctg
     2641 gggcacaagc tggagtacaa ctacaacagc cacaacgtct atatcatggc cgacaagcag
     2701 aagaacggca tcaaggtgaa cttcaagatc cgccacaaca tcgaggacgg cagcgtgcag
     2761 ctcgccgacc actaccagca gaacaccccc atcggcgacg gccccgtgct gctgcccgac
     2821 aaccactacc tgagcaccca gtccgccctg agcaaagacc ccaacgagaa gcgcgatcac
     2881 atggtcctgc tggagttcgt gaccgccgcc gggatcactc tcggcatgga cgagctgtac
     2941 aagtaaggat ccgaattcga tatcaagctt atcgataatc aacctctgga ttacaaaatt
     3001 tgtgaaagat tgactggtat tcttaactat gttgctcctt ttacgctatg tggatacgct
     3061 gctttaatgc ctttgtatca tgctattgct tcccgtatgg ctttcatttt ctcctccttg
     3121 tataaatcct ggttgctgtc tctttatgag gagttgtggc ccgttgtcag gcaacgtggc
     3181 gtggtgtgca ctgtgtttgc tgacgcaacc cccactggtt ggggcattgc caccacctgt
     3241 cagctccttt ccgggacttt cgctttcccc ctccctattg ccacggcgga actcatcgcc
     3301 gcctgccttg cccgctgctg gacaggggct cggctgttgg gcactgacaa ttccgtggtg
     3361 ttgtcgggga aatcatcgtc ctttccttgg ctgctcgcct gtgttgccac ctggattctg
     3421 cgcgggacgt ccttctgcta cgtcccttcg gccctcaatc cagcggacct tccttcccgc
     3481 ggcctgctgc cggctctgcg gcctcttccg cgtcttcgcc ttcgccctca gacgagtcgg
     3541 atctcccttt gggccgcctc cccgcatcga taccgtcgac ctcgagacct agaaaaacat
     3601 ggagcaatca caagtagcaa tacagcagct accaatgctg attgtgcctg gctagaagca
     3661 caagaggagg aggaggtggg ttttccagtc acacctcagg tacctttaag accaatgact
     3721 tacaaggcag ctgtagatct tagccacttt ttaaaagaaa aggggggact ggaagggcta
     3781 attcactccc aacgaagaca agatatcctt gatctgtgga tctaccacac acaaggctac
     3841 ttccctgatt ggcagaacta cacaccaggg ccagggatca gatatccact gacctttgga
     3901 tggtgctaca agctagtacc agttgagcaa gagaaggtag aagaagccaa tgaaggagag
     3961 aacacccgct tgttacaccc tgtgagcctg catgggatgg atgacccgga gagagaagta
     4021 ttagagtgga ggtttgacag ccgcctagca tttcatcaca tggcccgaga gctgcatccg
     4081 gactgtactg ggtctctctg gttagaccag atctgagcct gggagctctc tggctaacta
     4141 gggaacccac tgcttaagcc tcaataaagc ttgccttgag tgcttcaagt agtgtgtgcc
     4201 cgtctgttgt gtgactctgg taactagaga tccctcagac ccttttagtc agtgtggaaa
     4261 atctctagca gggcccgttt aaacccgctg atcagcctcg actgtgcctt ctagttgcca
     4321 gccatctgtt gtttgcccct cccccgtgcc ttccttgacc ctggaaggtg ccactcccac
     4381 tgtcctttcc taataaaatg aggaaattgc atcgcattgt ctgagtaggt gtcattctat
     4441 tctggggggt ggggtggggc aggacagcaa gggggaggat tgggaagaca atagcaggca
     4501 tgctggggat gcggtgggct ctatggcttc tgaggcggaa agaaccagct ggggctctag
     4561 ggggtatccc cnnnnnnnnn nnnnnnnnnn nnnnnnnnnn nnnnnnnnnn nnnnnnnnnn
     4621 nnnnnnnnnn nnnnnnnnnn nnnnnnnnnn nnnnnnnnnn nnnnnnnnnn nnnnnnnnnn
     4681 nnnnnnnnnn nnnnncnnnn nnnnnnnnnn nnnnnnnnnn nnnnnnnnnn nnnnnnnnnn
     4741 nnnnnnnnnn nnnnnnnnnn nnnnnnnnnn nnnnnnnnnn nnnnnnnann nnnnnnnnnn
     4801 nnnnnnnnnn nnnnnnnnnn nnnnnnnnnn nnnnnnncct ttgacgttgg agtccacgtt
     4861 ctttaatagt ggactcttgt tccaaactgg aacaacactc aaccctatct cggtctattc
     4921 ttttgattta taagggattt tgccgatttc ggcctattgg ttaaaaaatg agctgattta
     4981 acaaaaattt aacgcgaatt aattctgtgg aatgtgtgtc agttagggtg tggaaagtcc
     5041 ccaggctccc cagcaggcag aagtatgcaa agcatgcatc tcaattagtc agcaaccagg
     5101 tgtggaaagt ccccaggctc cccagcaggc agaagtatgc aaagcatgca tctcaattag
     5161 tcagcaacca tagtcccgcc cctaactccg cccatcccgc ccctaactcc gcccagttcc
     5221 gcccattctc cgccccatgg ctgactaatt ttttttattt atgcagaggc cgaggccgcc
     5281 tctgcctctg agctattcca gaagtagtga ggaggctttt ttggaggcct aggcttttgc
     5341 aaaaagctcc cgggagcttg tatatccatt ttcggatctg atcagcacgt gttgacaatt
     5401 aatcatcggc atagtatatc ggcatagtat aatacgacaa ggtgaggaac taaaccatgg
     5461 ccaagttgac cagtgccgtt ccggtgctca ccgcgcgcga cgtcgccgga gcggtcgagt
     5521 tctggaccga ccggctcggg ttctcccggg acttcgtgga ggacgacttc gccggtgtgg
     5581 tccgggacga cgtgaccctg ttcatcagcg cggtccagga ccaggtggtg ccggacaaca
     5641 ccctggcctg ggtgtgggtg cgcggcctgg acgagctgta cgccgagtgg tcggaggtcg
     5701 tgtccacgaa cttccgggac gcctccgggc cggccatgac cgagatcggc gagcagccgt
     5761 gggggcggga gttcgccctg cgcgacccgg ccggcaactg cgtgcacttc gtggccgagg
     5821 agcaggactg acacgtgcta cgagatttcg attccaccgc cgccttctat gaaaggttgg
     5881 gcttcggaat cgttttccgg gacgccggct ggatgatcct ccagcgcggg gatctcatgc
     5941 tggagttctt cgcccacccc aacttgttta ttgcagctta taatggttac aaataaagca
     6001 atagcatcac aaatttcaca aataaagcat ttttttcact gcattctagt tgtggtttgt
     6061 ccaaactcat caatgtatct tatcatgtct gtataccgtc gacctctagc tagagcttgg
     6121 cgtaatcatg gtcatagctg tttcctgtgt gaaattgtta tccgctcaca attccacaca
     6181 acatacgagc cggaagcata aagtgtaaag cctggggtgc ctaatgagtg agctaactca
     6241 cattaattgc gttgcgctca ctgcccgctt tccagtcggg aaacctgtcg tgccagctgc
     6301 attaatgaat cggccaacgc gcggggagag gcggtttgcg tattgggcgc tcttccgctt
     6361 cctcgctcac tgactcgctg cgctcggtcg ttcggctgcg gcgagcggta tcagctcact
     6421 caaaggcggt aatacggtta tccacagaat caggggataa cgcaggaaag aacatgtgag
     6481 caaaaggcca gcaaaaggcc aggaaccgta aaaaggccgc gttgctggcg tttttccata
     6541 ggctccgccc ccctgacgag catcacaaaa atcgacgctc aagtcagagg tggcgaaacc
     6601 cgacaggact ataaagatac caggcgtttc cccctggaag ctccctcgtg cgctctcctg
     6661 ttccgaccct gccgcttacc ggatacctgt ccgcctttct cccttcggga agcgtggcgc
     6721 tttctcatag ctcacgctgt aggtatctca gttcggtgta ggtcgttcgc tccaagctgg
     6781 gctgtgtgca cgaacccccc gttcagcccg accgctgcgc cttatccggt aactatcgtc
     6841 ttgagtccaa cccggtaaga cacgacttat cgccactggc agcagccact ggtaacagga
     6901 ttagcagagc gaggtatgta ggcggtgcta cagagttctt gaagtggtgg cctaactacg
     6961 gctacactag aagaacagta tttggtatct gcgctctgct gaagccagtt accttcggaa
     7021 aaagagttgg tagctcttga tccggcaaac aaaccaccgc tggtagcggt ggtttttttg
     7081 tttgcaagca gcagattacg cgcagaaaaa aaggatctca agaagatcct ttgatctttt
     7141 ctacggggtc tgacgctcag tggaacgaaa actcacgtta agggattttg gtcatgagat
     7201 tatcaaaaag gatcttcacc tagatccttt taaattaaaa atgaagtttt aaatcaatct
     7261 aaagtatata tgagtaaact tggtctgaca gttaccaatg cttaatcagt gaggcaccta
     7321 tctcagcgat ctgtctattt cgttcatcca tagttgcctg actccccgtc gtgtagataa
     7381 ctacgatacg ggagggctta ccatctggcc ccagtgctgc aatgataccg cgagacccac
     7441 gctcaccggc tccagattta tcagcaataa accagccagc cggaagggcc gagcgcagaa
     7501 gtggtcctgc aactttatcc gcctccatcc agtctattaa ttgttgccgg gaagctagag
     7561 taagtagttc gccagttaat agtttgcgca acgttgttgc cattgctaca ggcatcgtgg
     7621 tgtcacgctc gtcgtttggt atggcttcat tcagctccgg ttcccaacga tcaaggcgag
     7681 ttacatgatc ccccatgttg tgcaaaaaag cggttagctc cttcggtcct ccgatcgttg
     7741 tcagaagtaa gttggccgca gtgttatcac tcatggttat ggcagcactg cataattctc
     7801 ttactgtcat gccatccgta agatgctttt ctgtgactgg tgagtactca accaagtcat
     7861 tctgagaata gtgtatgcgg cgaccgagtt gctcttgccc ggcgtcaata cgggataata
     7921 ccgcgccaca tagcagaact ttaaaagtgc tcatcattgg aaaacgttct tcggggcgaa
     7981 aactctcaag gatcttaccg ctgttgagat ccagttcgat gtaacccact cgtgcaccca
     8041 actgatcttc agcatctttt actttcacca gcgtttctgg gtgagcaaaa acaggaaggc
     8101 aaaatgccgc aaaaaaggga ataagggcga cacggaaatg ttgaatactc atactcttcc
     8161 tttttcaata ttattgaagc atttatcagg gttattgtct catgagcgga tacatatttg
     8221 aatgtattta gaaaaataaa caaatagggg ttccgcgcac atttccccga aaagtgccac
     8281 ctgacgtcga cggatcggga gatctcccga tcccctatgg tgcactctca gtacaatctg
     8341 ctctgatgcc gcatagttaa gccagtatct gctccctgct tgtgtgttgg aggtcgctga
     8401 gtagtgcgcg agcaaaattt aagctacaac aaggcaaggc ttgaccgaca attgcatgaa
     8461 gaatctgctt agggttaggc gttttgcgct gcttcgcgat gtacgggcca gatatacgcg
     8521 ttgacattga ttattgacta gttattaata gtaatcaatt acggggtcat tagttcatag
     8581 cccatatatg gagttccgcg ttacataact tacggtaaat ggcccgcctg gctgaccgcc
     8641 caacgacccc cgcccattga cgtcaataat gacgtatgtt cccatagtaa cgccaatagg
     8701 gactttccat tgacgtcaat gggtggagta tttacggtaa actgcccact tggcagtaca
     8761 tcaagtgtat catatgccaa gtacgccccc tattgacgtc aatgacggta aatggcccgc
     8821 ctggcattat gcccagtaca tgaccttatg ggactttcct acttggcagt acatctacgt
     8881 attagtcatc gctattacca tggtgatgcg gttttggcag tacatcaatg ggcgtggata
     8941 gcggtttgac tcacggggat ttccaagtct ccaccccatt gacgtcaatg ggagtttgtt
     9001 ttggcaccaa aatcaacggg actttccaaa atgtcgtaac aactccgccc cattgacgca
     9061 aatgggcggt aggcgtgtac ggtgggaggt ctatataagc agcgcgtttt gcctgtact
//
