[The description below was written by a language model from this plasmid's Addgene catalogue record and the feature table of its GenBank file.]
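Description:
tetO-FUW-eGFP is a 9.1 kb HIV-1-based lentiviral transfer vector built on the FUW backbone for tetracycline/doxycycline-inducible expression of enhanced GFP in mammalian cells. It derives in part from the TetO-FUW-OSKM reprogramming vector, with the EGFP coding sequence (about 0.7 kb) placed between retained XbaI and BamHI sites. In bacteria it replicates from a high-copy ColE1/pUC-type origin and is selected with ampicillin through the bla gene; an f1 origin is also present. The record lists a recombination-reducing strain for propagation, which is usual for plasmids carrying repeated LTR sequences.

A CMV enhancer/promoter sits immediately upstream of a truncated 5' LTR and drives transcription of the viral genomic RNA in packaging cells. That RNA carries the Psi packaging signal, the Rev response element for nuclear export and the cPPT/CTS element, which aids nuclear import of the reverse-transcribed genome. The internal expression cassette consists of a tetracycline response element with seven tetO copies fused to a minimal CMV promoter, followed by mammalian codon-optimized EGFP and a WPRE that enhances transcript stability and expression. The downstream LTR is followed by a bGH polyadenylation signal. The plasmid encodes no tet transactivator, so induction requires rtTA or tTA supplied separately.

Outside the LTR-flanked region, an SV40 promoter/origin and EM7 promoter drive a BleoR (Zeocin resistance) gene with an SV40 poly(A) signal; this cassette would not be transferred with the virus. The construct serves as an inducible fluorescent reporter or control alongside related tetO-FUW vectors, and its associated publication concerns indirect cardiac reprogramming.
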