Addgene plasmid #73083: tetO-FUW-eGFP
Purpose: Lentiviral transfer vector for tet-inducible expression of EGFP
Depositing lab: Andrew Putnam. Depositing organization: University of Michigan. Publication: Matrix identity and tractional forces influence indirect cardiac reprogramming. Kong YP, Carrion B, Singh RK, Putnam AJ. Sci Rep. 2013 Dec 11;3:3474. doi: 10.1038/srep03474. PubMed 24326998.
Backbone
  Vector backbone: FUW
  Backbone manufacturer: homemade
  Vector type: Mammalian Expression, Lentiviral
Growth in bacteria
  Bacterial resistance: Ampicillin, 100 μg/mL
  Growth temperature: 37°C
  Growth strain: NEB Stable
  Copy number: High Copy
Gene/Insert
  Gene/Insert name: Enhanced Green Fluorescent Protein (alt name: eGFP)
  Insert size (bp): 714
  Cloning method: Restriction Enzyme; 5′ cloning site XbaI (not destroyed); 3′ cloning site BamHI (not destroyed)
  Sequencing primers: 5′ GCCGAGGTGAAGTTCGAG
Resource information
  A portion of this plasmid was derived from a plasmid made by: TetO-FUW-OSKM (#20321). This vector came from the Whitehead Institute for Biomedical Research via Addgene.
Terms and licenses: Academic/Nonprofit Terms; Industry Terms: Not Available to Industry
How to cite: tetO-FUW-eGFP was a gift from Andrew Putnam (Addgene plasmid # 73083 ; http://n2t.net/addgene:73083 ; RRID:Addgene_73083)
