>Addgene plasmid #73083 | tetO-FUW-eGFP | addgene partial sequence | sequence record 137447 | LNCX 5'-AGCTCGTTTAGTGAACCGTCAGATC-3'
TTGACTCATAGAAGACACCGGGACCGATCCAGCCTCCGCGGCCCCGAATTCTCTAGAATGGTGAGCAAGG
GCGAGGAGCTGTTCACCGGGGTGGTGCCCATCCTGGTCGAGCTGGACGGCGACGTAAACGGCCACAAGTT
CAGCGTGTCCGGCGAGGGCGAGGGCGATGCCACCTACGGCAAGCTGACCCTGAAGTTCATCTGCACCACC
GGCAAGCTGCCCGTGCCCTGGCCCACCCTCGTGACCACCCTGACCTACGGCGTGCAGTGCTTCAGCCGCT
ACCCCGACCACATGAAGCAGCACGACTTCTTCAAGTCCGCCATGCCCGAAGGCTACGTCCAGGAGCGCAC
CATCTTCTTCAAGGACGACGGCAACTACAAGACCCGCGCCGAGGTGAAGTTCGAGGGCGACACCCTGGTG
AACCGCATCGAGCTGAAGGGCATCGACTTCAAGGAGGACGGCAACATCCTGGGGCACAAGCTGGAGTACA
ACTACAACAGCCACAACGTCTATATCATGGCCGACAAGCAGAAGAACGGCATCAAGGTGAACTTCAAGAT
CCGCCACAACATCGAGGACGGCAGCGTGCAGCTCGCCGACCACTACCAGCAGAACACCCCCATCGGCGAC
GGCCCCGTGCTGCTGCCCGACAACCACTACCTGAGCACCCAGTCCGCCCTGAGCAAAGACCCCAACGAGA
AGCGCGATCACATGGTCCTGCTGGAGTTCGTGACCGCCGCCGGGATCACTCTCGGCATGGACGAGCTGTA
CAAGTAAGGATCCGAATTCGATATCAAGCTTATCGATAATCAACCTCTGGATTAC
