>Addgene plasmid #73083 | tetO-FUW-eGFP | addgene partial sequence | sequence record 137448 | WPRE-R 5'-CATAGCGTAAAAGGAGCAACA-3'
ATTTTGTAATCCAGAGGTTGATTATCGATAAGCTTGATATCGAATTCGGATCCTTACTTGTACAGCTCGT
CCATGCCGAGAGTGATCCCGGCGGCGGTCACGAACTCCAGCAGGACCATGTGATCGCGCTTCTCGTTGGG
GTCTTTGCTCAGGGCGGACTGGGTGCTCAGGTAGTGGTTGTCGGGCAGCAGCACGGGGCCGTCGCCGATG
GGGGTGTTCTGCTGGTAGTGGTCGGCGAGCTGCACGCTGCCGTCCTCGATGTTGTGGCGGATCTTGAAGT
TCACCTTGATGCCGTTCTTCTGCTTGTCGGCCATGATATAGACGTTGTGGCTGTTGTAGTTGTACTCCAG
CTTGTGCCCCAGGATGTTGCCGTCCTCCTTGAAGTCGATGCCCTTCAGCTCGATGCGGTTCACCAGGGTG
TCGCCCTCGAACTTCACCTCGGCGCGGGTCTTGTAGTTGCCGTCGTCCTTGAAGAAGATGGTGCGCTCCT
GGACGTAGCCTTCGGGCATGGCGGACTTGAAGAAGTCGTGCTGCTTCATGTGGTCGGGGTAGCGGCTGAA
GCACTGCACGCCGTAGGTCAGGGTGGTCACGAGGGTGGGCCAGGGCACGGGCAGCTTGCCGGTGGTGCAG
ATGAACTTCAGGGTCAGCTTGCCGTAGGTGGCATCGCCCTCGCCCTCGCCGGACACGCTGAACTTGTGGC
CGTTTACGTCGCCGTCCAGCTCGACCAGGATGGGCACCACCCCGGTGAACAGCTCCTCGCCCTTGCTCAC
CATTCTAGAGAATTCGGG
